Addgene plasmid #29420: ACAV
Depositing lab: Steven Vogel. Depositing organization: National Institute on Alcohol Abuse & Alcoholism (NIAAA). Publication: Anomalous surplus energy transfer observed with multiple FRET acceptors. Koushik SV, Blank PS, Vogel SS. PLoS One. 2009 Nov 25;4(11):e8031. doi: 10.1371/journal.pone.0008031. PubMed 19946626.
Backbone
  Vector backbone: pEGFP-C1
  Backbone manufacturer: Clontech
  Backbone size w/o insert (bp): 3940
  Vector type: Mammalian Expression ; Stoichiometry standard
Growth in bacteria
  Bacterial resistance: Kanamycin, 50 μg/mL
  Growth temperature: 37°C
  Growth strain: DH5alpha
  Copy number: High Copy
Gene/Insert
  Gene/Insert name: Amber-Cerulean-Amber-Venus (alt name: ACAV)
  Insert size (bp): 2826
  Cloning method: Restriction Enzyme; 5′ cloning site NheI (not destroyed); 3′ cloning site BamHI (not destroyed)
  Sequencing primers: 5′ CCAAAATCAACGGGACTTTCC; 3′ CAGGTTCAGGGGGAGGTGTGG
Terms and licenses: Academic/Nonprofit Terms; Industry Terms: Not Available to Industry
Depositor comments: The 1st Amber can be excised using a NheI-BSP E1 double digest; Cerulean by BSP E1-BglII; the 2nd Amber by BglII-SalI and Venus by SalI-BamHI. The full insert can be released by a NheI-BamHI double-digest. Due to the multiple fluorescent protein repeats in this plasmid, Addgene is unable to confirm the entire insert by sequencing. Please see Addgene's diagnostic digest for this plasmid by clicking the Notes from Addgene link above.
How to cite: ACAV was a gift from Steven Vogel (Addgene plasmid # 29420 ; http://n2t.net/addgene:29420 ; RRID:Addgene_29420)
