[The description below was written by a language model from this plasmid's Addgene catalogue record.]
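Description:
ACAV is a mammalian expression plasmid built on the Clontech pEGFP-C1 backbone and catalogued as a stoichiometry standard for fluorescence measurements. It is maintained in E. coli as a high-copy plasmid under kanamycin selection. No feature table accompanies the record, so the promoter and other regulatory elements are not explicitly listed. pEGFP-C1-type vectors normally drive expression from the CMV immediate-early promoter with an SV40 polyadenylation signal and carry a kanamycin/neomycin resistance cassette. The backbone size given (about 3.9 kb without insert) and the use of NheI as the 5′ cloning site suggest that the original EGFP coding region was replaced by the insert rather than retained.

The roughly 2.8 kb insert encodes a single tandem fusion of four fluorescent-protein units in the order Amber–Cerulean–Amber–Venus. Cerulean is a cyan donor and Venus a yellow acceptor commonly paired in FRET experiments. Amber is generally known as a non-fluorescent Venus point mutant that serves as a structurally equivalent spacer that cannot act as a FRET acceptor, although the record itself does not define it. The arrangement therefore fixes one donor and one functional acceptor in a defined position and ratio, consistent with the associated study of energy transfer with multiple FRET acceptors, where such constructs act as references of known stoichiometry and geometry.

The design is modular: each of the four units is flanked by unique restriction sites (NheI, BspEI, BglII, SalI, BamHI in order), so any one can be excised or swapped individually, and the whole insert is released by NheI and BamHI. Because of the highly repetitive fluorescent-protein sequences, the repository could not confirm the entire insert by sequencing and relied on a diagnostic digest.
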