>Addgene plasmid #29420 | ACAV | addgene partial sequence | sequence record 34803 | 29420 with pEXFP-3 (5' CAGGTTCAGGGGGAGGTGTGG 3')
ATAACTCTACAATGTGGTATGGCTGATTATGATCAGTTATCTAGATCCGGTGGATCCCTTGTACAGCTCG
TCCATGCCGAGAGTGATCCCGGCGGCGGTCACGAACTCCAGCAGGACCATGTGATCGCGCTTCTCGTTGG
GGTCTTTGCTCAGCTTGGACTGGTAGCTCAGGTAGTGGTTGTCGGGCAGCAGCACGGGGCCGTCGCCGAT
GGGGGTGTTCTGCTGGTAGTGGTCGGCGAGCTGCACGCCGCCGTCCTCGATGTTGTGGCGGATCTTGAAG
TTGGCCTTGATGCCGTTCTTCTGCTTGTCGGCGGTGATATAGACGTTGTGGCTGTTGTAGTTGTACTCCA
GCTTGTGCCCCAGGATGTTGCCGTCCTCCTTGAAGTCGATGCCCTTCAGCTCGATGCGGTTCACCAGGGT
GTCGCCCTCGAACTTCACCTCGGCGCGGGTCTTGTAGTTGCCGTCGTCCTTGAAGAAGATGGTGCGCTCC
TGGACGTAGCCTTCGGGCATGGCGGACTTGAAGAAGTCGTGCTGCTTCATGTGGTCGGGGTAGCGGGCGA
AGCACTGCAGGCCGTAGCCGAGGGTGGTCACGAGGGTGGGCCAGGGCACGGGCAGCTTGCCGGTGGTGCA
GATGAGCTTCAGGGTCAGCTTGCCGTAGGTGGCATCGCCCTCGCCCTCGCCGGACACGCTGAACTTGTGG
CCGTTTACGTCGCCGTCCAGCTCGACCAGGATGGGCACCACCCCGGTGAACAGCTCCTCGCCCTTGCTCA
CCCGTCGACTGCAGAATTCCTTGTACAGCTCGTCCATGCCGAGAGTGATCCCGGCGGCGGTCACGAACTC
CAGCAGGAC
