>Addgene plasmid #29420 | ACAV | addgene partial sequence | sequence record 34804 | 29420 with CMV-F
TAGCAGAGCTGGTTTAGTGAACCGTCAGATCCGCTAGCGCTACCGGTCGCCACCATGGTGAGCAAGGGCG
AGGAGCTGTTCACCGGGGTGGTGCCCATCCTGGTCGAGCTGGACGGCGACGTAAACGGCCACAAGTTCAG
CGTGTCCGGCGAGGGCGAGGGCGATGCCACCTACGGCAAGCTGACCCTGAAGCTCATCTGCACCACCGGC
AAGCTGCCCGTGCCCTGGCCCACCCTCGTGACCACCCTCGGCTGCGGCCTGCAGTGCTTCGCCCGCTACC
CCGACCACATGAAGCAGCACGACTTCTTCAAGTCCGCCATGCCCGAAGGCTACGTCCAGGAGCGCACCAT
CTTCTTCAAGGACGACGGCAACTACAAGACCCGCGCCGAGGTGAAGTTCGAGGGCGACACCCTGGTGAAC
CGCATCGAGCTGAAGGGCATCGACTTCAAGGAGGACGGCAACATCCTGGGGCACAAGCTGGAGTACAACT
ACAACAGCCACAACGTCTATATCACCGCCGACAAGCAGAAGAACGGCATCAAGGCCAACTTCAAGATCCG
CCACAACATCGAGGACGGCGGCGTGCAGCTCGCCGACCACTACCAGCAGAACACCCCCATCGGCGACGGC
CCCGTGCTGCTGCCCGACAACCACTACCTGAGCTACCAGTCCAAGCTGAGCAAAGACCCCAACGAGAAGC
GCGATCACATGGTCCTGCTGGAGTTCGTGACCGCCGCCGGGATCACTCTCGGCATGGACGAGCTGTACAA
GTCCGGAGGAGGTGGAAGCAAGGGCGAGGAGCTGTTCACCGGGGTGGTGCCCATCCTGGTCGAGCTGGAC
GGCGACGTAAACGGCCACAAGTTCAGCGTGTCCGGCGAGGGCGAGGGCGATGCCACCTACGGCAAGCTGA
CCCTGAAGTTCATCTGCACCACCGGCAAGCTGCCCGTGCCCTG
